LOCUS       Exported 4804 bp ds-DNA circular SYN 13-MAY-2021
DEFINITION  Yeast Expression plasmid for SARS-CoV-2 nsp11.
ACCESSION   .
VERSION     .
KEYWORDS    pGBW-m4046353
SOURCE      synthetic DNA construct
  ORGANISM  synthetic DNA construct
REFERENCE   1 (bases 1 to 4804)
  TITLE     SARS-CoV-2 protein Yeast expression constructs, tagged, for protein
            expression and/or purification
REFERENCE   2 (bases 1 to 4804)
  AUTHORS   .
  TITLE     Direct Submission
  JOURNAL   Exported May 13, 2021 from SnapGene Server 1.1.58
            http://www.snapgene.com
FEATURES             Location/Qualifiers
     source          1..4804
                     /organism="synthetic DNA construct"
                     /mol_type="other DNA"
     promoter        10..417
                     /gene="S. cerevisiae TEF1"
                     /label=TEF1 promoter
                     /note="promoter for EF-1-alpha"
     CDS             473..490
                     /codon_start=1
                     /product="thrombin recognition and cleavage site"
                     /label=thrombin site
                     /translation="LVPRGS"
     CDS             491..514
                     /codon_start=1
                     /product="peptide that binds Strep-Tactin(R), an engineered
                     form of streptavidin"
                     /label=Strep-Tag II
                     /translation="WSHPQFEK"
     primer_bind     complement(559..577)
                     /label=CYC1
                     /note="CYC1 transcription termination signal, reverse
                     primer"
     CDS             928..1731
                     /codon_start=1
                     /gene="S. cerevisiae URA3"
                     /product="orotidine-5'-phosphate decarboxylase, required
                     for uracil biosynthesis"
                     /label=URA3
                     /note="yeast auxotrophic marker, counterselectable with
                     5-fluoroorotic acid (5-FOA)"
                     /translation="MSKATYKERAATHPSPVAAKLFNIMHEKQTNLCASLDVRTTKELL
                     ELVEALGPKICLLKTHVDILTDFSMEGTVKPLKALSAKYNFLLFEDRKFADIGNTVKLQ
                     YSAGVYRIAEWADITNAHGVVGPGIVSGLKQAAEEVTKEPRGLLMLAELSCKGSLSTGE
                     YTKGTVDIAKSDKDFVIGFIAQRDMGGRDEGYDWLIMTPGVGLDDKGDALGQQYRTVDD
                     VVSTGSDIIIVGRGLFAKGRDAKVEGERYRKAGWEAYLRRCGQQN"
     rep_origin      1814..2796
                     /label=2u ori
                     /note="yeast 2u plasmid origin of replication"
     terminator      2874..2903
                     /label=T3Te terminator
                     /note="phage T3 early transcription terminator"
     rep_origin      2925..3512
                     /direction=RIGHT
                     /label=ori
                     /note="high-copy-number ColE1/pMB1/pBR322/pUC origin of
                     replication"
     terminator      3524..3551
                     /label=T7Te terminator
                     /note="phage T7 early transcription terminator"
     CDS             complement(3575..3766)
                     /codon_start=1
                     /gene="rop"
                     /product="Rop protein, which maintains plasmids at low copy
                     number"
                     /label=rop
                     /translation="MTKQEKTALNMARFIRSQTLTLLEKLNELDADEQADICESLHDHA
                     DELYRSCLARFGDDGENL"
     CDS             complement(3767..4627)
                     /codon_start=1
                     /gene="bla"
                     /product="beta-lactamase"
                     /label=AmpR
                     /note="confers resistance to ampicillin, carbenicillin, and
                     related antibiotics"
                     /translation="MSIQHFRVALIPFFAAFCLPVFAHPETLVKVKDAEDQLGARVGYI
                     ELDLNSGKILESLRPEERFPMMSTFKVLLCGAVLSRIDAGQEQLGRRIHYSQNDLVEYS
                     PVTEKHLTDGMTVRELCSAAITMSDNTAANLLLATIGGPKELTAFLHNMGDHVTRLDRW
                     EPELNEAIPNDERDTTMPVAMATTLRKLLTGELLTLASRQQLIDWMEADKVAGSLLRSA
                     LPAGWFIADKSGAGERGSRGIIAALGPDGKPSRIVVIYTTGSQATMDERNRQIAEIGAS
                     LIKHW"
     primer_bind     4390..4409
                     /label=Amp-R
                     /note="Ampicillin resistance gene, reverse primer"
     promoter        complement(4628..4730)
                     /label=cat promoter
                     /note="promoter of the E. coli cat gene encoding
                     chloramphenicol acetyltransferase"
     terminator      4731..4762
                     /label=tonB terminator
                     /note="bidirectional E. coli tonB-P14 transcription
                     terminator"
ORIGIN
        1 gcggccgccc cacacaccat agcttcaaaa tgtttctact ccttttttac tcttccagat
       61 tttctcggac tccgcgcatc gccgtaccac ttcaaaacac ccaagcacag catactaaat
      121 ttcccctctt tcttcctcta gggtgtcgtt aattacccgt actaaaggtt tggaaaagaa
      181 aaaagagacc gcctcgtttc tttttcttcg tcgaaaaagg caataaaaat ttttatcacg
      241 tttctttttc ttgaaaattt ttttttttga tttttttctc tttcgatgac ctcccattga
      301 tatttaagtt aataaacggt cttcaatttc tcaagtttca gtttcatttt tcttgttcta
      361 ttacaacttt ttttacttct tgctcattag aaagaaagca tagcaatcta atctaagttt
      421 taattacaaa atgtccgctg acgcacaatc attcctaaat gggtttgctg tactcgtgcc
      481 gagaggttct tggagccatc cgcagtttga aaaataaaca ggcccctttt cctttgtcga
      541 tatcatgtaa ttagttatgt cacgcttaca ttcacgccct cctcccacat ccgctctaac
      601 cgaaaaggaa ggagttagac aacctgaagt ctaggtccct atttattttt tttaatagtt
      661 atgttagtat taagaacgtt atttatattt caaatttttc ttttttttct gtacaaagcg
      721 gccgccgaac cactagtgca ctgcagtaca cggtttcctt gaaatttttt tgattcggta
      781 atctccgaac agaaggaaga acgaaggaag gagcacagac ttagattggt atatatacgc
      841 atatgtagtg ttgaagaaac atgaaattgc ccagtattct taacccaact gcacagaaca
      901 aaaacgtgca ggaaacgaag ataaatcatg tcgaaagcta catataagga acgtgctgct
      961 actcatccta gtcctgttgc tgccaagcta tttaatatca tgcacgaaaa gcaaacaaac
     1021 ttgtgtgctt cattggatgt tcgtaccacc aaggaattac tggagttagt tgaagcatta
     1081 ggtcccaaaa tttgtttact aaaaacacat gtggatatct tgactgattt ttccatggag
     1141 ggcacagtta agccgctaaa ggcattatcc gccaagtaca attttttact cttcgaggac
     1201 agaaaatttg ctgacattgg taatacagtc aaattgcagt actctgcggg tgtatacaga
     1261 atagcagaat gggcagacat tacgaatgca cacggtgtgg tgggcccagg tattgttagc
     1321 ggtttgaagc aggcggcaga agaagtaaca aaggaaccta gaggcctttt gatgttagca
     1381 gaattgtcat gcaagggctc cctatctact ggagaatata ctaagggtac tgttgacatt
     1441 gcgaagagcg acaaagattt tgttatcggc tttattgctc aaagagacat gggtggaaga
     1501 gatgaaggtt acgattggtt gattatgaca cccggtgtgg gtttagatga caagggagat
     1561 gcattgggtc aacagtatag aaccgtggat gatgtggttt ctacaggatc tgacattatt
     1621 attgttggaa gaggactatt tgcaaaggga agggatgcta aggtagaggg tgaacgttac
     1681 agaaaagcag gctgggaagc atatttgaga agatgcggcc agcaaaacta aaaaactgta
     1741 ttataagtaa atgcatgtat actaaactca caaattagag cttcaattta attatatcag
     1801 ttattacccg agtaacgaag catctgtgct tcattttgta gaacaaaaat gcaacgcgag
     1861 agcgctaatt tttcaaacaa agaatctgag ctgcattttt acagaacaga aatgcaacgc
     1921 gaaagcgcta ttttaccaac gaagaatctg tgcttcattt ttgtaaaaca aaaatgcaac
     1981 gcgagagcgc taatttttca aacaaagaat ctgagctgca tttttacaga acagaaatgc
     2041 aacgcgagag cgctatttta ccaacaaaga atctatactt cttttttgtt ctacaaaaat
     2101 gcatcccgag agcgctattt ttctaacaaa gcatcttaga ttactttttt tctcctttgt
     2161 gcgctctata atgcagtctc ttgataactt tttgcactgt aggtccgtta aggttagaag
     2221 aaggctactt tggtgtctat tttctcttcc ataaaaaaag cctgactcca cttcccgcgt
     2281 ttactgatta ctagcgaagc tgcgggtgca ttttttcaag ataaaggcat ccccgattat
     2341 attctatacc gatgtggatt gcgcatactt tgtgaacaga aagtgatagc gttgatgatt
     2401 cttcattggt cagaaaatta tgaacggttt cttctatttt gtctctatat actacgtata
     2461 ggaaatgttt acattttcgt attgttttcg attcactcta tgaatagttc ttactacaat
     2521 ttttttgtct aaagagtaat actagagata aacataaaaa atgtagaggt cgagtttaga
     2581 tgcaagttca aggagcgaaa ggtggatggg taggttatat agggatatag cacagagata
     2641 tatagcaaag agatactttt gagcaatgtt tgtggaagcg gtattcgcaa tattttagta
     2701 gctcgttaca gtccggtgcg tttttggttt tttgaaagtg cgtcatcaga gcgcttttgg
     2761 ttttcaaaag cgctctgaag ttcctatact ttctagctag agaataggaa cttcccgagc
     2821 ggccgcgtgt tacaagcttg actccagcgt aactggactg caatcaactc actggctcac
     2881 cttcacgggt gggcctttct tcggtagaaa atcaaaggat cttcttgaga tccttttttt
     2941 ctgcgcgtaa tctgctgctt gcaaacaaaa aaaccaccgc taccagcggt ggtttgtttg
     3001 ccggatcaag agctaccaac tctttttccg aggtaactgg cttcagcaga gcgcagatac
     3061 caaatactgt tcttctagtg tagccgtagt taggccacca cttcaagaac tctgtagcac
     3121 cgcctacata cctcgctctg ctaatcctgt taccagtggc tgctgccagt ggcgataagt
     3181 cgtgtcttac cgggttggac tcaagacgat agttaccgga taaggcgcag cggtcgggct
     3241 gaacgggggg ttcgtgcaca cagcccagct tggagcgaac gacctacacc gaactgagat
     3301 acctacagcg tgagctatga gaaagcgcca cgcttcccga agggagaaag gcggacaggt
     3361 atccggtaag cggcagggtc ggaacaggag agcgcacgag ggagcttcca ggggtaaacg
     3421 cctggtatct ttatagtcct gtcgggtttc gccacctctg acttgagcat cgatttttgt
     3481 gatgctcgtc aggggggcgg agcctatgga aaaacgccag caacgcagaa aggcccaccc
     3541 gaaggtgagc caggtgatta catttgggcc ctcatcagag gttttcaccg tcatcaccga
     3601 aacgcgcgag gcagctgcgg taaagctcat cagcgtggtc gtgaagcgat tcacagatgt
     3661 ctgcctgttc atccgcgtcc agctcgttga gtttctccag aagcgttaat gtctggcttc
     3721 tgataaagcg ggccatgtta agggcggttt tttcctgttt ggtcacttac caatgcttaa
     3781 tcagtgaggc acctatctca gcgatctgtc tatttcgttc atccatagtt gcctgactcc
     3841 ccgtcgtgta gataactacg atgcgggagg gcttaccatc tggccccagt gctgcaatga
     3901 taccgcgaga cccacgctca ccggctccag atttatcagc aataaaccag ccagccggga
     3961 gggccgagcg cagaagtgat cctgcaactt tatccgcctc catccagtct attaattgtt
     4021 gccgggaagc tagagtaagt agttcgccag ttaatagttt gcgcaacgtt gttgccattg
     4081 ctacaggcat cgtggtgtca cgctcgtcgt ttggtatggc ttcattcagc tccggttccc
     4141 aacgatcaag gcgagttaca tgatccccca tgttgtgcaa aaaagcggtt agctccttcg
     4201 gtcctccgat cgttgccaga agtaagttgg ccgcagtgtt atcactcatg gttatggcag
     4261 cactgcataa ttctcttact gtcatgccat ccgtgagatg cttttctgtg actggtgagt
     4321 actcaaccaa gtcattctga gaatagtgta tgcggcgacc gagttgctct tgcccggcgt
     4381 caatacggga taataccgcg ccacatagca gaactttaaa agtgctcatc attggaaaac
     4441 gttcttcggg gcgtaaactc tcaaggatct taccgctgtt gagatccagt tcgatgtaac
     4501 ccactcgtgc acccaactga tcttcagcat cttttacttt caccagcgtt tctgggtgag
     4561 caaaaacagg aaggcaaaat gccgcaaaaa agggaataag ggcgacacgg aaatgttgaa
     4621 tactcatttt agcttcctta gctcctgaaa atctcgataa ctcaaaaaat acgcccggta
     4681 gtgatcttat ttcattatgg tgaaagttgg aacctcttac gtgccgatca agtcaaaagc
     4741 ctccggtcgg aggcttttga ctttctgcta tggaggtcag gtatgattta aatggtcagt
     4801 taga
//
