[The description below was written by a language model from this plasmid's Addgene catalogue record and the feature table of its GenBank file.]
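Description:
pGBW-m4046353 is an E. coli–yeast shuttle plasmid for expressing the SARS-CoV-2 nsp11 peptide in Saccharomyces cerevisiae. In bacteria it replicates from a ColE1/pUC-type origin and is selected with ampicillin through a beta-lactamase gene that, according to the feature table, is driven by the E. coli cat promoter. A rop coding sequence is annotated directly adjacent to AmpR. Rop normally lowers plasmid copy number, yet the catalogue lists the plasmid as high copy. Phage T3Te and T7Te terminators flank the bacterial origin, and a tonB terminator sits beyond the resistance cassette, presumably insulating these modules from read-through transcription. In yeast, the 2μ origin supports multicopy episomal maintenance. URA3 complements uracil auxotrophy and can be counterselected with 5-FOA.

The expression cassette uses the constitutive S. cerevisiae TEF1 promoter. nsp11 is a very short product of ORF1ab, recorded here as a 38 bp insert, made by gene synthesis and recoded for yeast codon usage. The insert is not annotated as its own feature in the GenBank record, but it would lie in the gap between the promoter and the downstream tag sequences. It is followed by a thrombin cleavage site and a Strep-tag II supplied by the backbone as a C-terminal fusion, so the product can be captured on Strep-Tactin resin and the tag then removed by protease. A CYC1 terminator primer site downstream suggests a CYC1 termination region, although no terminator feature is annotated. The plasmid belongs to a set of tagged SARS-CoV-2 protein constructs for yeast expression and purification. The stated backbone and insert sizes sum to less than the 4,804 bp of the sequence record, a discrepancy the record does not explain.
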