Addgene plasmid #145457: pGBW-m4046353
Purpose: Yeast Expression plasmid for SARS-CoV-2 nsp11
Depositing lab: Ginkgo Bioworks & Benjie Chen. Depositing organization: Ginkgo Bioworks.
Backbone
  Vector backbone: AmpR; 2u URA3
  Backbone size w/o insert (bp): 4078
  Vector type: Yeast Expression
  Selectable markers: URA3
Growth in bacteria
  Bacterial resistance: Ampicillin, 100 μg/mL
  Growth temperature: 37°C
  Growth strain: DH5alpha
  Copy number: High Copy
Gene/Insert
  Gene/Insert name: SARS-CoV-2 nsp11
  Species: S. cerevisiae (budding yeast); Severe acute respiratory syndrome coronavirus 2
  Insert size (bp): 38
  Mutation: Saccharomyces cerevisiae recode 1
  Entrez Gene: ORF1ab (a.k.a. GU280_gp01)
  Promoter: pTEF1
  Tag / fusion protein: Cleavable thrombin;StrepII (C terminal on backbone)
  Cloning method: Unknown
Resource information
  A portion of this plasmid was derived from a plasmid made by: GinkgoBioworks
Depositor comments: NCBI Reference Sequence: YP_009725312.1Created by gene synthesis with Not1 site.
How to cite: pGBW-m4046353 was a gift from Ginkgo Bioworks & Benjie Chen (Addgene plasmid # 145457 ; http://n2t.net/addgene:145457 ; RRID:Addgene_145457)
